>Addgene plasmid #210705 | MCP-NMS | addgene full sequence | sequence record 416249 | Addgene NGS Result
GTCGACGGATCGGGAGATCTCCCGATCCCCTATGGTGCACTCTCAGTACAATCTGCTCTGATGCCGCATA
GTTAAGCCAGTATCTGCTCCCTGCTTGTGTGTTGGAGGTCGCTGAGTAGTGCGCGAGCAAAATTTAAGCT
ACAACAAGGCAAGGCTTGACCGACAATTGCATGAAGAATCTGCTTAGGGTTAGGCGTTTTGCGCTGCTTC
GCGATGTACGGGCCAGATATACGCGTTGACATTGATTATTGACTAGTTATTAATAGTAATCAATTACGGG
GTCATTAGTTCATAGCCCATATATGGAGTTCCGCGTTACATAACTTACGGTAAATGGCCCGCCTGGCTGA
CCGCCCAACGACCCCCGCCCATTGACGTCAATAATGACGTATGTTCCCATAGTAACGCCAATAGGGACTT
TCCATTGACGTCAATGGGTGGAGTATTTACGGTAAACTGCCCACTTGGCAGTACATCAAGTGTATCATAT
GCCAAGTACGCCCCCTATTGACGTCAATGACGGTAAATGGCCCGCCTGGCATTATGCCCAGTACATGACC
TTATGGGACTTTCCTACTTGGCAGTACATCTACGTATTAGTCATCGCTATTACCATGGTGATGCGGTTTT
GGCAGTACATCAATGGGCGTGGATAGCGGTTTGACTCACGGGGATTTCCAAGTCTCCACCCCATTGACGT
CAATGGGAGTTTGTTTTGGCACCAAAATCAACGGGACTTTCCAAAATGTCGTAACAACTCCGCCCCATTG
ACGCAAATGGGCGGTAGGCGTGTACGGTGGGAGGTCTATATAAGCAGCGCGTTTTGCCTGTACTGGGTCT
CTCTGGTTAGACCAGATCTGAGCCTGGGAGCTCTCTGGCTAACTAGGGAACCCACTGCTTAAGCCTCAAT
AAAGCTTGCCTTGAGTGCTTCAAGTAGTGTGTGCCCGTCTGTTGTGTGACTCTGGTAACTAGAGATCCCT
CAGACCCTTTTAGTCAGTGTGGAAAATCTCTAGCAGTGGCGCCCGAACAGGGACTTGAAAGCGAAAGGGA
AACCAGAGGAGCTCTCTCGACGCAGGACTCGGCTTGCTGAAGCGCGCACGGCAAGAGGCGAGGGGCGGCG
ACTGGTGAGTACGCCAAAAATTTTGACTAGCGGAGGCTAGAAGGAGAGAGATGGGTGCGAGAGCGTCAGT
ATTAAGCGGGGGAGAATTAGATCGCGATGGGAAAAAATTCGGTTAAGGCCAGGGGGAAAGAAAAAATATA
AATTAAAACATATAGTATGGGCAAGCAGGGAGCTAGAACGATTCGCAGTTAATCCTGGCCTGTTAGAAAC
ATCAGAAGGCTGTAGACAAATACTGGGACAGCTACAACCATCCCTTCAGACAGGATCAGAAGAACTTAGA
TCATTATATAATACAGTAGCAACCCTCTATTGTGTGCATCAAAGGATAGAGATAAAAGACACCAAGGAAG
CTTTAGACAAGATAGAGGAAGAGCAAAACAAAAGTAAGACCACCGCACAGCAAGCGGCCGCTGATCTTCA
GACCTGGAGGAGGAGATATGAGGGACAATTGGAGAAGTGAATTATATAAATATAAAGTAGTAAAAATTGA
ACCATTAGGAGTAGCACCCACCAAGGCAAAGAGAAGAGTGGTGCAGAGAGAAAAAAGAGCAGTGGGAATA
GGAGCTTTGTTCCTTGGGTTCTTGGGAGCAGCAGGAAGCACTATGGGCGCAGCGTCAATGACGCTGACGG
TACAGGCCAGACAATTATTGTCTGGTATAGTGCAGCAGCAGAACAATTTGCTGAGGGCTATTGAGGCGCA
ACAGCATCTGTTGCAACTCACAGTCTGGGGCATCAAGCAGCTCCAGGCAAGAATCCTGGCTGTGGAAAGA
TACCTAAAGGATCAACAGCTCCTGGGGATTTGGGGTTGCTCTGGAAAACTCATTTGCACCACTGCTGTGC
CTTGGAATGCTAGTTGGAGTAATAAATCTCTGGAACAGATTTGGAATCACACGACCTGGATGGAGTGGGA
CAGAGAAATTAACAATTACACAAGCTTAATACACTCCTTAATTGAAGAATCGCAAAACCAGCAAGAAAAG
AATGAACAAGAATTATTGGAATTAGATAAATGGGCAAGTTTGTGGAATTGGTTTAACATAACAAATTGGC
TGTGGTATATAAAATTATTCATAATGATAGTAGGAGGCTTGGTAGGTTTAAGAATAGTTTTTGCTGTACT
TTCTATAGTGAATAGAGTTAGGCAGGGATATTCACCATTATCGTTTCAGACCCACCTCCCAACCCCGAGG
GGACCCGACAGGCCCGAAGGAATAGAAGAAGAAGGTGGAGAGAGAGACAGAGACAGATCCATTCGATTAG
TGAACGGATCGGCACTGCGTGCGCCAATTCTGCAGACAAATGGCAGTATTCATCCACAATTTTAAAAGAA
AAGGGGGGATTGGGGGGTACAGTGCAGGGGAAAGAATAGTAGACATAATAGCAACAGACATACAAACTAA
AGAATTACAAAAACAAATTACAAAAATTCAAAATTTTCGGGTTTATTACAGGGACAGCAGAGATCCAGTT
TGGTTAATTAATGCAAAGATGGATAAAGTTTTAAACAGAGAGGAATCTTTGCAGCTAATGGACCTTCTAG
GTCTTGAAAGGAGTGGGAATTGGCTCCGGTGCCCGTCAGTGGGCAGAGCGCACATCGCCCACAGTCCCCG
AGAAGTTGGGGGGAGGGGTCGGCAATTGAACCGGTGCCTAGAGAAGGTGGCGCGGGGTAAACTGGGAAAG
TGATGTCGTGTACTGGCTCCGCCTTTTTCCCGAGGGTGGGGGAGAACCGTATATAAGTGCAGTAGTCGCC
GTGAACGTTCTTTTTCGCAACGGGTTTGCCGCCAGAACACAGGTAAGTGCCGTGTGTGGTTCCCGCGGGC
CTGGCCTCTTTACGGGTTATGGCCCTTGCGTGCCTTGAATTACTTCCACCTGGCTGCAGTACGTGATTCT
TGATCCCGAGCTTCGGGTTGGAAGTGGGTGGGAGAGTTCGAGGCCTTGCGCTTAAGGAGCCCCTTCGCCT
CGTGCTTGAGTTGAGGCCTGGCCTGGGCGCTGGGGCCGCCGCGTGCGAATCTGGTGGCACCTTCGCGCCT
GTCTCGCTGCTTTCGATAAGTCTCTAGCCATTTAAAATTTTTGATGACCTGCTGCGACGCTTTTTTTCTG
GCAAGATAGTCTTGTAAATGCGGGCCAAGATCTGCACACTGGTATTTCGGTTTTTGGGGCCGCGGGCGGC
GACGGGGCCCGTGCGTCCCAGCGCACATGTTCGGCGAGGCGGGGCCTGCGAGCGCGGCCACCGAGAATCG
GACGGGGGTAGTCTCAAGCTGGCCGGCCTGCTCTGGTGCCTGGCCTCGCGCCGCCGTGTATCGCCCCGCC
CTGGGCGGCAAGGCTGGCCCGGTCGGCACCAGTTGCGTGAGCGGAAAGATGGCCGCTTCCCGGCCCTGCT
GCAGGGAGCTCAAAATGAAGGACGCGGCGCTCGGGAGAGCGGGCGGGTGAGTCACCCACACAAAGGAAAA
GGGCCTTTCCGTCCTCAGCCGTCGCTTCATGTGACTCCACGGAGTACCGGGCGCCGTCCAGGCACCTCGA
TTAGTTCTCGAGCTTTTGGAGTACGTCGTCTTTAGGTTGGGGGGAGGGGTTTTATGCGATGGAGTTTCCC
CACACTGAGTGGGTGGAGACTGAAGTTAGGCCAGCTTGGCACTTGATGTAATTCTCCTTGGAATTTGCCC
TTTTTGAGTTTGGATCTTGGTTCATTCTCAAGCCTCAGACAGTGGTTCAAAGTTTTTTTCTTCCATTTCA
GGTGTCGTGACGTACGGCCACCATGGCTTCAAACTTTACTCAGTTCGTGCTCGTGGACAATGGTGGGACA
GGGGATGTGACAGTGGCTCCTTCTAATTTCGCTAATGGGGTGGCAGAGTGGATCAGCTCCAACTCACGGA
GCCAGGCCTACAAGGTGACATGCAGCGTCAGGCAGTCTAGTGCCCAGAAGAGAAAGTATACCATCAAGGT
GGAGGTCCCCAAAGTGGCTACCCAGACAGTGGGCGGAGTCGAACTGCCTGTCGCCGCTTGGAGGTCCTAC
CTGAACATGGAGCTCACTATCCCAATTTTCGCTACCAATTCTGACTGTGAACTCATCGTGAAGGCAATGC
AGGGGCTCCTCAAAGACGGTAATCCTATCCCTTCCGCCATCGCCGCTAACTCAGGTATCTACAGCGCTGG
AGGAGGTGGAAGCGGAGGAGGAGGAAGCGGAGGAGGAGGTAGCGGACCTAAGAAAAAGAGGAAGGTGGCG
GCCGCTGGATCCTCAGATGCTTTGTACTTTGATGACTGCATGCAGCTTTTGGCGCAGACATTCCCGTTTG
TAGATGACAATGAGTCGGGAGGTGGTTCGGGTGGCTCTGGATCAAGCCAGGACATTGAGCAAGTTTGGGA
GGAGCTATTATCCATTCCTGAGTTACAGTGTCTTAATATTGAAAATGACAAGCTGGTTGAGTCGGGATCC
TCAAGCCAGCAGATGGACGACCTGTTTGACATTCTCATTCAGAGCGGAGAAATTTCAGCAGATTTCAAGG
AGCCGCCATCCCTGCCAGGGAAGGAGAAGCCATCCCCGAAGACAGTCTGTGGGTCCCCCCTGGCAGCACA
GCCATCACCTTCTGCTGAGCTCCCCCAGGCTGCCCCACCTCCTCCAGGCTCACCCTCCCTCCCTGGACGC
CTGGAGGACTTCCTGGAGAGCAGCACGGGGCTGCCCCTGCTGACCAGTGGGCATGACGGGCCAGAGCCCC
TTTCCCTCATTGACGACCTCCATAGCCAGATGCTGAGCAGCACTGCCATCCTGGACCACCCCCCGTCACC
CATGGACACCTCGGAATTGCACTTTGTTCCTGAGCCCAGCAGCACCATGGGCCTGGACCTGGCTGATGGC
CACCTGGACAGCATGGACTGGCTGGAGCTGTCGTCAGGTGGTCCCGTGCTGAGCCTAGCCCCCCTCAGCA
CCACAGCCCCCAGCCTCTTCTCCACAGACTTCCTCGATGGCCATGATTTGCAGCTGCACTGGGATTCCTC
GGGATCTGAAGTTCACCCTTCTAGACTTCAGACCACAGACAACCTGCTCCCCATGTCTCCTGAGGAGTTT
GACGAGGTGTCTCGGATAGTGGGCTCTGTAGAATTCGACAGTGCTAGCGGCAGTGGAGAGGGCAGAGGAA
GTCTGCTAACATGCGGTGACGTCGAGGAGAATCCTGGCCCAGTGAGCAAGGGCGAGGAGCTGTTCACCGG
GGTGGTGCCCATCCTGGTCGAGCTGGACGGCGACGTAAACGGCCACAAGTTCAGCGTGTCCGGCGAGGGC
GAGGGCGATGCCACCTACGGCAAGCTGACCCTGAAGTTCATCTGCACCACCGGCAAGCTGCCCGTGCCCT
GGCCCACCCTCGTGACCACCCTGACCTACGGCGTGCAGTGCTTCAGCCGCTACCCCGACCACATGAAGCA
GCACGACTTCTTCAAGTCCGCCATGCCCGAAGGCTACGTCCAGGAGCGCACCATCTTCTTCAAGGACGAC
GGCAACTACAAGACCCGCGCCGAGGTGAAGTTCGAGGGCGACACCCTGGTGAACCGCATCGAGCTGAAGG
GCATCGACTTCAAGGAGGACGGCAACATCCTGGGGCACAAGCTGGAGTACAACTACAACAGCCACAACGT
CTATATCATGGCCGACAAGCAGAAGAACGGCATCAAGGTGAACTTCAAGATCCGCCACAACATCGAGGAC
GGCAGCGTGCAGCTCGCCGACCACTACCAGCAGAACACCCCCATCGGCGACGGCCCCGTGCTGCTGCCCG
ACAACCACTACCTGAGCACCCAGTCCGCCCTGAGCAAAGACCCCAACGAGAAGCGCGATCACATGGTCCT
GCTGGAGTTCGTGACCGCCGCCGGGATCACTCTCGGCATGGACGAGCTGTACAAGTAAGAATTCGATATC
AAGCTTATCGATAATCAACCTCTGGATTACAAAATTTGTGAAAGATTGACTGGTATTCTTAACTATGTTG
CTCCTTTTACGCTATGTGGATACGCTGCTTTAATGCCTTTGTATCATGCTATTGCTTCCCGTATGGCTTT
CATTTTCTCCTCCTTGTATAAATCCTGGTTGCTGTCTCTTTATGAGGAGTTGTGGCCCGTTGTCAGGCAA
CGTGGCGTGGTGTGCACTGTGTTTGCTGACGCAACCCCCACTGGTTGGGGCATTGCCACCACCTGTCAGC
TCCTTTCCGGGACTTTCGCTTTCCCCCTCCCTATTGCCACGGCGGAACTCATCGCCGCCTGCCTTGCCCG
CTGCTGGACAGGGGCTCGGCTGTTGGGCACTGACAATTCCGTGGTGTTGTCGGGGAAATCATCGTCCTTT
CCTTGGCTGCTCGCCTGTGTTGCCACCTGGATTCTGCGCGGGACGTCCTTCTGCTACGTCCCTTCGGCCC
TCAATCCAGCGGACCTTCCTTCCCGCGGCCTGCTGCCGGCTCTGCGGCCTCTTCCGCGTCTTCGCCTTCG
CCCTCAGACGAGTCGGATCTCCCTTTGGGCCGCCTCCCCGCATCGATACCGTCGACCTCGAGACCTAGAA
AAACATGGAGCAATCACAAGTAGCAATACAGCAGCTACCAATGCTGATTGTGCCTGGCTAGAAGCACAAG
AGGAGGAGGAGGTGGGTTTTCCAGTCACACCTCAGGTACCTTTAAGACCAATGACTTACAAGGCAGCTGT
AGATCTTAGCCACTTTTTAAAAGAAAAGGGGGGACTGGAAGGGCTAATTCACTCCCAACGAAGACAAGAT
ATCCTTGATCTGTGGATCTACCACACACAAGGCTACTTCCCTGATTGGCAGAACTACACACCAGGGCCAG
GGATCAGATATCCACTGACCTTTGGATGGTGCTACAAGCTAGTACCAGTTGAGCAAGAGAAGGTAGAAGA
AGCCAATGAAGGAGAGAACACCCGCTTGTTACACCCTGTGAGCCTGCATGGGATGGATGACCCGGAGAGA
GAAGTATTAGAGTGGAGGTTTGACAGCCGCCTAGCATTTCATCACATGGCCCGAGAGCTGCATCCGGACT
GTACTGGGTCTCTCTGGTTAGACCAGATCTGAGCCTGGGAGCTCTCTGGCTAACTAGGGAACCCACTGCT
TAAGCCTCAATAAAGCTTGCCTTGAGTGCTTCAAGTAGTGTGTGCCCGTCTGTTGTGTGACTCTGGTAAC
TAGAGATCCCTCAGACCCTTTTAGTCAGTGTGGAAAATCTCTAGCAGGGCCCGTTTAAACCCGCTGATCA
GCCTCGACTGTGCCTTCTAGTTGCCAGCCATCTGTTGTTTGCCCCTCCCCCGTGCCTTCCTTGACCCTGG
AAGGTGCCACTCCCACTGTCCTTTCCTAATAAAATGAGGAAATTGCATCGCATTGTCTGAGTAGGTGTCA
TTCTATTCTGGGGGGTGGGGTGGGGCAGGACAGCAAGGGGGAGGATTGGGAAGACAATAGCAGGCATGCT
GGGGATGCGGTGGGCTCTATGGCTTCTGAGGCGGAAAGAACCAGCTGGGGCTCTAGGGGGTATCCCC
[124 nt withheld, positions 7628-7751]
C
[91 nt withheld, positions 7753-7843]
A
[49 nt withheld, positions 7845-7893]
CCTTTGACGTTGGAGTCCACGTTCTTT
[37 nt withheld, positions 7921-7957]
ACCCTATCTCGGTCTATTCTTTTGATTTATAAGGGATTTTGCCGATTTCGGCCTATTGGTTAAAAAATGA
GCTGATTTAACAAAAATTTAACGCGAATTAATTCTGTGGAATGTGTGTCAGTTAGGGTGTGGAAAGTCCC
CAGGCTCCCCAGCAGGCAGAAGTATGCAAAGCATGCATCTCAATTAGTCAGCAACCAGGTGTGGAAAGTC
CCCAGGCTCCCCAGCAGGCAGAAGTATGCAAAGCATGCATCTCAATTAGTCAGCAACCATAGTCCCGCCC
CTAACTCCGCCCATCCCGCCCCTAACTCCGCCCAGTTCCGCCCATTCTCCGCCCCATGGCTGACTAATTT
TTTTTATTTATGCAGAGGCCGAGGCCGCCTCTGCCTCTGAGCTATTCCAGAAGTAGTGAGGAGGCTTTTT
TGGAGGCCTAGGCTTTTGCAAAAAGCTCCCGGGAGCTTGTATATCCATTTTCGGATCTGATCAGCACGTG
TTGACAATTAATCATCGGCATAGTATATCGGCATAGTATAATACGACAAGGTGAGGAACTAAACCATGGC
CAAGTTGACCAGTGCCGTTCCGGTGCTCACCGCGCGCGACGTCGCCGGAGCGGTCGAGTTCTGGACCGAC
CGGCTCGGGTTCTCCCGGGACTTCGTGGAGGACGACTTCGCCGGTGTGGTCCGGGACGACGTGACCCTGT
TCATCAGCGCGGTCCAGGACCAGGTGGTGCCGGACAACACCCTGGCCTGGGTGTGGGTGCGCGGCCTGGA
CGAGCTGTACGCCGAGTGGTCGGAGGTCGTGTCCACGAACTTCCGGGACGCCTCCGGGCCGGCCATGACC
GAGATCGGCGAGCAGCCGTGGGGGCGGGAGTTCGCCCTGCGCGACCCGGCCGGCAACTGCGTGCACTTCG
TGGCCGAGGAGCAGGACTGACACGTGCTACGAGATTTCGATTCCACCGCCGCCTTCTATGAAAGGTTGGG
CTTCGGAATCGTTTTCCGGGACGCCGGCTGGATGATCCTCCAGCGCGGGGATCTCATGCTGGAGTTCTTC
GCCCACCCCAACTTGTTTATTGCAGCTTATAATGGTTACAAATAAAGCAATAGCATCACAAATTTCACAA
ATAAAGCATTTTTTTCACTGCATTCTAGTTGTGGTTTGTCCAAACTCATCAATGTATCTTATCATGTCTG
TATACCGTCGACCTCTAGCTAGAGCTTGGCGTAATCATGGTCATAGCTGTTTCCTGTGTGAAATTGTTAT
CCGCTCACAATTCCACACAACATACGAGCCGGAAGCATAAAGTGTAAAGCCTGGGGTGCCTAATGAGTGA
GCTAACTCACATTAATTGCGTTGCGCTCACTGCCCGCTTTCCAGTCGGGAAACCTGTCGTGCCAGCTGCA
TTAATGAATCGGCCAACGCGCGGGGAGAGGCGGTTTGCGTATTGGGCGCTCTTCCGCTTCCTCGCTCACT
GACTCGCTGCGCTCGGTCGTTCGGCTGCGGCGAGCGGTATCAGCTCACTCAAAGGCGGTAATACGGTTAT
CCACAGAATCAGGGGATAACGCAGGAAAGAACATGTGAGCAAAAGGCCAGCAAAAGGCCAGGAACCGTAA
AAAGGCCGCGTTGCTGGCGTTTTTCCATAGGCTCCGCCCCCCTGACGAGCATCACAAAAATCGACGCTCA
AGTCAGAGGTGGCGAAACCCGACAGGACTATAAAGATACCAGGCGTTTCCCCCTGGAAGCTCCCTCGTGC
GCTCTCCTGTTCCGACCCTGCCGCTTACCGGATACCTGTCCGCCTTTCTCCCTTCGGGAAGCGTGGCGCT
TTCTCATAGCTCACGCTGTAGGTATCTCAGTTCGGTGTAGGTCGTTCGCTCCAAGCTGGGCTGTGTGCAC
GAACCCCCCGTTCAGCCCGACCGCTGCGCCTTATCCGGTAACTATCGTCTTGAGTCCAACCCGGTAAGAC
ACGACTTATCGCCACTGGCAGCAGCCACTGGTAACAGGATTAGCAGAGCGAGGTATGTAGGCGGTGCTAC
AGAGTTCTTGAAGTGGTGGCCTAACTACGGCTACACTAGAAGAACAGTATTTGGTATCTGCGCTCTGCTG
AAGCCAGTTACCTTCGGAAAAAGAGTTGGTAGCTCTTGATCCGGCAAACAAACCACCGCTGGTAGCGGTG
GTTTTTTTGTTTGCAAGCAGCAGATTACGCGCAGAAAAAAAGGATCTCAAGAAGATCCTTTGATCTTTTC
TACGGGGTCTGACGCTCAGTGGAACGAAAACTCACGTTAAGGGATTTTGGTCATGAGATTATCAAAAAGG
ATCTTCACCTAGATCCTTTTAAATTAAAAATGAAGTTTTAAATCAATCTAAAGTATATATGAGTAAACTT
GGTCTGACAGTTACCAATGCTTAATCAGTGAGGCACCTATCTCAGCGATCTGTCTATTTCGTTCATCCAT
AGTTGCCTGACTCCCCGTCGTGTAGATAACTACGATACGGGAGGGCTTACCATCTGGCCCCAGTGCTGCA
ATGATACCGCGAGACCCACGCTCACCGGCTCCAGATTTATCAGCAATAAACCAGCCAGCCGGAAGGGCCG
AGCGCAGAAGTGGTCCTGCAACTTTATCCGCCTCCATCCAGTCTATTAATTGTTGCCGGGAAGCTAGAGT
AAGTAGTTCGCCAGTTAATAGTTTGCGCAACGTTGTTGCCATTGCTACAGGCATCGTGGTGTCACGCTCG
TCGTTTGGTATGGCTTCATTCAGCTCCGGTTCCCAACGATCAAGGCGAGTTACATGATCCCCCATGTTGT
GCAAAAAAGCGGTTAGCTCCTTCGGTCCTCCGATCGTTGTCAGAAGTAAGTTGGCCGCAGTGTTATCACT
CATGGTTATGGCAGCACTGCATAATTCTCTTACTGTCATGCCATCCGTAAGATGCTTTTCTGTGACTGGT
GAGTACTCAACCAAGTCATTCTGAGAATAGTGTATGCGGCGACCGAGTTGCTCTTGCCCGGCGTCAATAC
GGGATAATACCGCGCCACATAGCAGAACTTTAAAAGTGCTCATCATTGGAAAACGTTCTTCGGGGCGAAA
ACTCTCAAGGATCTTACCGCTGTTGAGATCCAGTTCGATGTAACCCACTCGTGCACCCAACTGATCTTCA
GCATCTTTTACTTTCACCAGCGTTTCTGGGTGAGCAAAAACAGGAAGGCAAAATGCCGCAAAAAAGGGAA
TAAGGGCGACACGGAAATGTTGAATACTCATACTCTTCCTTTTTCAATATTATTGAAGCATTTATCAGGG
TTATTGTCTCATGAGCGGATACATATTTGAATGTATTTAGAAAAATAAACAAATAGGGGTTCCGCGCACA
TTTCCCCGAAAAGTGCCACCTGAC
Features (pLannotate 1.2.2; 37 found; start..end, strand, type, name):
     31..83      -  misc_feature   bom (fragment): basis of mobility region from pBR322
    238..617     +  enhancer       CMV enhancer: human cytomegalovirus immediate early enhancer
    618..817     +  promoter       CMV promoter: human cytomegalovirus (CMV) immediate early promoter
    835..1015    +  LTR            5' LTR (truncated): truncated 5' long terminal repeat (LTR) from HIV-1
   1062..1187    +  misc_feature   HIV-1 Ψ: packaging signal of human immunodeficiency virus type 1
   1171..1534    +  CDS            HIV-1 gag (fragment): gag protein from human immunodeficiency virus 1; gag
   1680..1913    +  misc_feature   RRE: The Rev response element (RRE) of HIV-1 allows for Rev-dependent mRNA export from the nucleus to the cytoplasm.
   2290..2390    +  CDS            Rev (fragment): human immunodeficiency virus 1 (HIV-1) Rev protein; rev; enhances nuclear export of unspliced and incompletely spliced viral mRNAs
   2440..2557    +  misc_feature   cPPT/CTS: central polypurine tract and central termination sequence of HIV-1
   2609..2675    +  CDS            small t antigen (fragment): SV40 (simian virus 40) small t antigen
   2701..2912    +  promoter       EF-1α core promoter: core promoter for human elongation factor EF-1α
   2913..3022    +  intron         EF-1α intron A (fragment): intron upstream of the start codon of human EF-1α
   3648..3851    +  intron         EF-1α intron A: truncated intron upstream of the start codon of human EF-1α
   3873..4262    +  CDS            CAPSD_BPMS2: Experimental evidence at protein level: Swiss-Prot protein existence level 1. Acts as a translational repressor of viral replicase synthesis late in infection. This latter function is the result of capsid protein interaction with an RNA hairpin which contains the replicase ribosome-binding site. From Escherichia phage MS2 (Bacteriophage MS2).
   4332..4544    +  CDS            NFE2L2 (fragment): NF2L2_HUMAN - Also known as NRF2 From Homo sapiens (Human).
   4539..5108    +  CDS            MRTFA (fragment): MRTFA_HUMAN - Also known as KIAA1438 From Homo sapiens (Human).
   5115..5222    +  CDS            STAT1 (fragment): STAT1_HUMAN - Experimental evidence at protein level: Swiss-Prot protein existence level 1. Signal transducer and transcription activator that mediates cellular responses to interferons (IFNs), cytokine KITLG/SCF and other cytokines and other growth factors. Following type I IFN (IFN-alpha and IFN-beta) binding to cell surface receptors, signaling via protein kinases leads to activation of Jak kinases (TYK2 and JAK1) and to tyrosine phosphorylation of STAT1 and STAT2. The phosphorylated STATs dimerize and associate with ISGF3G/IRF-9 to form a complex termed ISGF3 transcription factor, that ent
   5292..6008    +  CDS            EGFP: the original enhanced GFP (Yang et al., 1996) mammalian codon-optimized
   6009..6033    +  misc_feature   MCS (fragment): pBluescript multiple cloning site
   6033..6621    +  misc_feature   WPRE: woodchuck hepatitis virus posttranscriptional regulatory element
   6558..7139    +  CDS            nef (fragment): NEF_HV1H2 - Experimental evidence at protein level: Swiss-Prot protein existence level 1. Extracellular Nef protein targets CD4(+) T-lymphocytes for apoptosis by interacting with CXCR4 surface receptors. From Human immunodeficiency virus type 1 group M subtype B (isolate HXB2) (HIV-1).
   7146..7326    +  LTR            5' LTR (truncated): truncated 5' long terminal repeat (LTR) from HIV-1
   7358..7582    +  polyA_signal   bGH poly(A) signal: bovine growth hormone polyadenylation signal
   7586..7607    +  promoter       SV40 promoter (fragment): SV40 enhancer and early promoter
   7628..8056    +  rep_origin     f1 ori (sequence partly withheld): f1 bacteriophage origin of replication; arrow indicates direction of (+) strand synthesis
   8070..8399    +  promoter       SV40 promoter: SV40 enhancer and early promoter
   8447..8494    +  promoter       EM7 promoter: synthetic bacterial promoter&nbsp
   8513..8887    +  CDS            BleoR: antibiotic-binding protein; Sh ble from Streptoalloteichus hindustanus; confers resistance to bleomycin, phleomycin, and Zeocin™
   8897..9022    +  CDS            ble (fragment): BLE_KLEPN - Experimental evidence at protein level: Swiss-Prot protein existence level 1. Binding protein with a strong affinity to the bleomycin family of antibiotics. Binds to CL990; an antimitotic-antibiotic compound. From Klebsiella pneumoniae.
   9017..9138    +  polyA_signal   SV40 poly(A) signal: SV40 polyadenylation signal
   9209..9231    -  protein_bind   lac operator (fragment): The lac repressor binds to the lac operator to inhibit transcription in E. coli. This inhibition can be relieved by adding lactose or isopropyl-β-D-thiogalactopyranoside (IPTG). lac repressor encoded by lacI
   9235..9265    -  promoter       lac promoter: promoter for the E. coli lac operon
   9280..9301    -  protein_bind   CAP binding site: CAP binding activates transcription in the presence of cAMP. E. coli catabolite activator protein
   9314..9406    -  CDS            lacI (fragment): lac repressor; lacI; The lac repressor binds to the lac operator to inhibit transcription in E. coli. This inhibition can be relieved by adding lactose or isopropyl-β-D-thiogalactopyranoside (IPTG).
   9589..10177   -  rep_origin     ori: high-copy-number ColE1/pMB1/pBR322/pUC origin of replication
  10348..11208   -  CDS            AmpR: β-lactamase; bla; confers resistance to ampicillin, carbenicillin, and related antibiotics
  11209..11313   -  promoter       AmpR promoter: bla
