[The description below was written by a language model from this plasmid's Addgene catalogue record and pLannotate feature annotations shown in this document.]
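Description:
MCP-NMS is an 11.3 kb lentiviral mammalian expression plasmid built on an ampicillin-resistant lentiviral backbone. It is propagated in E. coli through a high-copy ColE1/pUC-type origin with AmpR selection, and recombination-deficient strains are recommended, as is usual for LTR-containing vectors. The viral portion has a third-generation-style layout. A CMV enhancer/promoter drives a truncated HIV-1 5' LTR, followed by the Ψ packaging signal with a gag fragment, the RRE for Rev-dependent export of the genomic RNA, and the cPPT/CTS. Downstream of the payload lie a WPRE to boost transcript stability and expression, a truncated 3' LTR, and a bGH polyadenylation signal. Outside the LTRs the backbone also carries an f1 origin and an SV40/EM7-driven BleoR (Zeocin resistance) cassette. Because this cassette is not within the packaged region, it would not serve as a marker in transduced cells.

The payload is transcribed from the human EF-1α promoter with its intron A. It encodes the bacteriophage MS2 coat protein (MCP, carrying the N55K mutation) fused to a compact tripartite activator, "NMS". NMS is assembled from transactivation domain fragments of the human transcription factors NRF2 (NFE2L2), MRTF-A and STAT1. EGFP follows at the C-terminal end of the insert, with a short unannotated stretch between STAT1 and EGFP whose nature the record does not state. EGFP allows expressing cells to be identified. MCP binds MS2 RNA hairpins, so the module can be recruited to RNAs bearing such aptamers. The associated publication title points to use in synthetic transcriptional control with engineered human mechanosensitive transactivation modules, delivered by transfection or lentiviral transduction.
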