Addgene plasmid #210705: MCP-NMS
Purpose: This plasmid express EF1a promoter driven MCP-NMS transactivation module
Depositing lab: Isaac Hilton. Depositing organization: Rice University. Publication: Compact engineered human mechanosensitive transactivation modules enable potent and versatile synthetic transcriptional control. Mahata B, Cabrera A, Brenner DA, Guerra-Resendez RS, Li J, Goell J, Wang K, Guo Y, Escobar M, Parthasarathy AK, Szadowski H, Bedford G, Reed DR, Kim S, Hilton IB. Nat Methods. 2023 Oct 9. doi: 10.1038/s41592-023-02036-1. PubMed 37813990.
Backbone
  Vector backbone: lenti(AMP)
  Vector type: Mammalian Expression, Lentiviral
Growth in bacteria
  Bacterial resistance: Ampicillin, 100 μg/mL
  Growth temperature: 37°C
  Growth strain: NEB Stable
  Copy number: High Copy
Gene/Insert
  Gene/Insert name: MCP fused to transactivation domain from Human transcription factor NRF2, MRTF-A and STAT1
  Species: H. sapiens (human), Synthetic; bacteriophage MS2
  Insert size (bp): 870
  Mutation: N55K in MCP
  GenBank ID: NM_001282660.2 NM_001384880.1
  Promoter: EF1a
  Tag / fusion protein: EGFP (C terminal on insert)
  Entrez Gene: STAT1 (a.k.a. CANDF7, IMD31A, IMD31B, IMD31C, ISGF-3, STAT91); MRTFA (a.k.a. BSAC, MAL, MKL, MKL1, MRTF-A)
  Cloning method: Gibson Cloning
  Sequencing primers: 5′ aggtggaagcggaggaggagga
Terms and licenses: Academic/Nonprofit Terms; Industry Terms: Not Available to Industry
Depositor comments: Stbl3 is also a suitable growth strain.
How to cite: MCP-NMS was a gift from Isaac Hilton (Addgene plasmid # 210705)
